Addgene plasmid #43982: pCoofy38
Purpose: (Empty Backbone)
Depositing lab: Sabine Suppmann. Depositing organization: Max Planck Institute of Biochemistry. Publication: A new method to customize protein expression vectors for fast, efficient and background free parallel cloning. Scholz J, Besir H, Strasser C, Suppmann S. BMC Biotechnol. 2013 Feb 14;13(1):12. 10.1186/1472-6750-13-12 PubMed 23410102.
Backbone
  Vector backbone: pET, pCoofy2
  Backbone manufacturer: Novagen,
  Backbone size (bp): 6091
  Modifications to backbone: Insertion of Llp-ccdB
  Vector type: Bacterial Expression
  Promoter: T7
  Tag / fusion protein: Trx-His10 (N terminal on backbone)
Growth in bacteria
  Bacterial resistance: Kanamycin, 50 μg/mL
  Growth temperature: 37°C
  Growth strain: DB3.1
  Growth instructions: ccdB Survival cells are NOT suitable for the unmodified plasmid containing the ccdB gene. The plasmid is provided in the recommended DB3.1 strain.
  Copy number: Low Copy
Gene/Insert
  Cloning method: Ligation Independent Cloning
  Sequencing primers: 5′ 5' GGTCAGTTGAAAGAGTTCC 3'; 3′ 5' GCTAGTTATTGCTCAGCGG 3'
Terms and licenses: Academic/Nonprofit Terms; Industry Terms: Not Available to Industry
Depositor comments: Test each preparation of the plasmid by transforming it into non-resistant cells (ex. DH5a) to ensure negative selection by ccdB kills all the transformed cells as expected.
How to cite: pCoofy38 was a gift from Sabine Suppmann (Addgene plasmid # 43982 ; http://n2t.net/addgene:43982 ; RRID:Addgene_43982)
