[The description below was written by a language model from this plasmid's Addgene catalogue record and pLannotate feature annotations shown in this document.]
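Description:
pCoofy38 is an empty bacterial expression backbone of 6,091 bp, derived from the pET series via pCoofy2 and designed for ligation-independent cloning of open reading frames into an N-terminal thioredoxin–His10 fusion context. It is maintained through a ColE1/pBR322-type origin accompanied by the bom region and the rop gene, consistent with the low copy number recorded for it, and is selected with kanamycin through an aminoglycoside phosphotransferase gene. An f1 origin is also present, and short remnants of the tetracycline resistance gene flank the lacI region as leftovers of the pBR322 lineage.

The expression cassette consists of a T7 promoter followed by a lac operator and the strong T7 gene 10 ribosome binding site, with a plasmid-borne lacI gene supplying repressor, so that transcription depends on T7 RNA polymerase and is inducible with IPTG. Downstream lies the E. coli TrxA coding sequence, a solubility-promoting fusion partner. The catalogue lists a His10 tag with it, although the annotation does not pick out a His tag in that position. The cloning site is occupied by a ccdB cassette, encoding a gyrase-poisoning toxin. Replacing ccdB with the gene of interest removes the toxin, so in standard E. coli strains only recombinant plasmids yield colonies, giving essentially background-free cloning, while the unmodified vector must be kept in a ccdB-tolerant strain. A short His-tag fragment and a fragment annotated as a gene 10-derived solubility tag are detected after ccdB, ahead of the T7 terminator; the record does not say whether these are used. The vector belongs to a set intended for parallel cloning of one insert into multiple tag configurations.
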