Features (pLannotate 1.2.2; 21 found; start..end, strand, type, name):
     12..370     +  rep_origin     f1 ori (sequence partly withheld): f1 bacteriophage origin of replication; arrow indicates direction of (+) strand synthesis
    493..550     +  promoter       AmpR promoter (fragment): bla
    559..1374    -  CDS            KanR: aminoglycoside phosphotransferase; aph(3')-Ia; confers resistance to kanamycin in bacteria or G418 (Geneticin®) in eukaryotes
   1496..2084    +  rep_origin     ori: high-copy-number ColE1/pMB1/pBR322/pUC origin of replication
   2270..2412    -  misc_feature   bom: basis of mobility region from pBR322
   2514..2705    -  CDS            rop: Rop protein, which maintains plasmids at low copy number; rop
   2722..3102    +  CDS            YPB1_ECOLX: Protein predicted: Swiss-Prot protein existence level 4. From Escherichia coli.
   3174..3465    -  CDS            TcR (fragment): tetracycline efflux protein; tet; confers resistance to tetracycline
   3480..3501    -  protein_bind   CAP binding site: CAP binding activates transcription in the presence of cAMP. E. coli catabolite activator protein
   3514..4596    -  CDS            lacI: lac repressor; lacI; The lac repressor binds to the lac operator to inhibit transcription in E. coli. This inhibition can be relieved by adding lactose or isopropyl-β-D-thiogalactopyranoside (IPTG).
   4597..4674    -  promoter       lacI promoter: lacI
   4682..4961    -  CDS            TcR (fragment): tetracycline efflux protein; tet; confers resistance to tetracycline
   4983..5001    +  promoter       T7 promoter: promoter for bacteriophage T7 RNA polymerase
   5002..5026    +  protein_bind   lac operator: The lac repressor binds to the lac operator to inhibit transcription in E. coli. This inhibition can be relieved by adding lactose or isopropyl-β-D-thiogalactopyranoside (IPTG). lac repressor encoded by lacI
   5041..5063    +  RBS            RBS: efficient ribosome binding site from bacteriophage T7 gene 10 (Olins and Rangwala, 1989)
   5071..5397    +  CDS            TrxA: E. coli thioredoxin; trxA
   5520..5551    -  misc_feature   MCS (fragment): pBluescript multiple cloning site
   5613..5915    +  CDS            ccdB: CcdB, a bacterial toxin that poisons DNA gyrase; ccdB; Plasmids containing the ccdB gene cannot be propagated in standard E. coli strains.
   5935..5952    +  CDS            9xHis (fragment): 9xHis affinity tag
   5962..6011    +  CDS            SET1 (fragment): solubility-enhancement tag derived from T7 phage gene 10B
   6019..6066    +  terminator     T7 terminator: transcription terminator for bacteriophage T7 RNA polymerase
>Addgene plasmid #43982 | pCoofy38 | depositor full sequence | sequence record 59484 | pCoofy38 sequence 6091 bps
TGGCGAATGGG
[124 nt withheld, positions 12-135]
C
[91 nt withheld, positions 137-227]
A
[49 nt withheld, positions 229-277]
CCTTTGACGTTGGAGTCCACGTTCTTT
[37 nt withheld, positions 305-341]
ACCCTATCTCGGTCTATTCTTTTGATTTATAAGGGATTTTGCCGATTTCGGCCTATTGGTTAAAAATGAG
CTGATTTAACAAAAATTTAACGCGAATTTTAACAAAATATTAACGTTTACAATTTCAGGTGGCACTTTTC
GGGGAAATGTGCGCGGAACCCCTATTTGTTTATTTTTCTAAATACATTCAAATATGTATCCGCTCATGAA
TTAATTCTTAGAAAAACTCATCGAGCATCAAATGAAACTGCAATTTATTCATATCAGGATTATCAATACC
ATATTTTTGAAAAAGCCGTTTCTGTAATGAAGGAGAAAACTCACCGAGGCAGTTCCATAGGATGGCAAGA
TCCTGGTATCGGTCTGCGATTCCGACTCGTCCAACATCAATACAACCTATTAATTTCCCCTCGTCAAAAA
TAAGGTTATCAAGTGAGAAATCACCATGAGTGACGACTGAATCCGGTGAGAATGGCAAAAGTTTATGCAT
TTCTTTCCAGACTTGTTCAACAGGCCAGCCATTACGCTCGTCATCAAAATCACTCGCATCAACCAAACCG
TTATTCATTCGTGATTGCGCCTGAGCGAGACGAAATACGCGATCGCTGTTAAAAGGACAATTACAAACAG
GAATCGAATGCAACCGGCGCAGGAACACTGCCAGCGCATCAACAATATTTTCACCTGAATCAGGATATTC
TTCTAATACCTGGAATGCTGTTTTCCCGGGGATCGCAGTGGTGAGTAACCATGCATCATCAGGAGTACGG
ATAAAATGCTTGATGGTCGGAAGAGGCATAAATTCCGTCAGCCAGTTTAGTCTGACCATCTCATCTGTAA
CATCATTGGCAACGCTACCTTTGCCATGTTTCAGAAACAACTCTGGCGCATCGGGCTTCCCATACAATCG
ATAGATTGTCGCACCTGATTGCCCGACATTATCGCGAGCCCATTTATACCCATATAAATCAGCATCCATG
TTGGAATTTAATCGCGGCCTAGAGCAAGACGTTTCCCGTTGAATATGGCTCATAACACCCCTTGTATTAC
TGTTTATGTAAGCAGACAGTTTTATTGTTCATGACCAAAATCCCTTAACGTGAGTTTTCGTTCCACTGAG
CGTCAGACCCCGTAGAAAAGATCAAAGGATCTTCTTGAGATCCTTTTTTTCTGCGCGTAATCTGCTGCTT
GCAAACAAAAAAACCACCGCTACCAGCGGTGGTTTGTTTGCCGGATCAAGAGCTACCAACTCTTTTTCCG
AAGGTAACTGGCTTCAGCAGAGCGCAGATACCAAATACTGTCCTTCTAGTGTAGCCGTAGTTAGGCCACC
ACTTCAAGAACTCTGTAGCACCGCCTACATACCTCGCTCTGCTAATCCTGTTACCAGTGGCTGCTGCCAG
TGGCGATAAGTCGTGTCTTACCGGGTTGGACTCAAGACGATAGTTACCGGATAAGGCGCAGCGGTCGGGC
TGAACGGGGGGTTCGTGCACACAGCCCAGCTTGGAGCGAACGACCTACACCGAACTGAGATACCTACAGC
GTGAGCTATGAGAAAGCGCCACGCTTCCCGAAGGGAGAAAGGCGGACAGGTATCCGGTAAGCGGCAGGGT
CGGAACAGGAGAGCGCACGAGGGAGCTTCCAGGGGGAAACGCCTGGTATCTTTATAGTCCTGTCGGGTTT
CGCCACCTCTGACTTGAGCGTCGATTTTTGTGATGCTCGTCAGGGGGGCGGAGCCTATGGAAAAACGCCA
GCAACGCGGCCTTTTTACGGTTCCTGGCCTTTTGCTGGCCTTTTGCTCACATGTTCTTTCCTGCGTTATC
CCCTGATTCTGTGGATAACCGTATTACCGCCTTTGAGTGAGCTGATACCGCTCGCCGCAGCCGAACGACC
GAGCGCAGCGAGTCAGTGAGCGAGGAAGCGGAAGAGCGCCTGATGCGGTATTTTCTCCTTACGCATCTGT
GCGGTATTTCACACCGCATATATGGTGCACTCTCAGTACAATCTGCTCTGATGCCGCATAGTTAAGCCAG
TATACACTCCGCTATCGCTACGTGACTGGGTCATGGCTGCGCCCCGACACCCGCCAACACCCGCTGACGC
GCCCTGACGGGCTTGTCTGCTCCCGGCATCCGCTTACAGACAAGCTGTGACCGTCTCCGGGAGCTGCATG
TGTCAGAGGTTTTCACCGTCATCACCGAAACGCGCGAGGCAGCTGCGGTAAAGCTCATCAGCGTGGTCGT
GAAGCGATTCACAGATGTCTGCCTGTTCATCCGCGTCCAGCTCGTTGAGTTTCTCCAGAAGCGTTAATGT
CTGGCTTCTGATAAAGCGGGCCATGTTAAGGGCGGTTTTTTCCTGTTTGGTCACTGATGCCTCCGTGTAA
GGGGGATTTCTGTTCATGGGGGTAATGATACCGATGAAACGAGAGAGGATGCTCACGATACGGGTTACTG
ATGATGAACATGCCCGGTTACTGGAACGTTGTGAGGGTAAACAACTGGCGGTATGGATGCGGCGGGACCA
GAGAAAAATCACTCAGGGTCAATGCCAGCGCTTCGTTAATACAGATGTAGGTGTTCCACAGGGTAGCCAG
CAGCATCCTGCGATGCAGATCCGGAACATAATGGTGCAGGGCGCTGACTTCCGCGTTTCCAGACTTTACG
AAACACGGAAACCGAAGACCATTCATGTTGTTGCTCAGGTCGCAGACGTTTTGCAGCAGCAGTCGCTTCA
CGTTCGCTCGCGTATCGGTGATTCATTCTGCTAACCAGTAAGGCAACCCCGCCAGCCTAGCCGGGTCCTC
AACGACAGGAGCACGATCATGCGCACCCGTGGGGCCGCCATGCCGGCGATAATGGCCTGCTTCTCGCCGA
AACGTTTGGTGGCGGGACCAGTGACGAAGGCTTGAGCGAGGGCGTGCAAGATTCCGAATACCGCAAGCGA
CAGGCCGATCATCGTCGCGCTCCAGCGAAAGCGGTCCTCGCCGAAAATGACCCAGAGCGCTGCCGGCACC
TGTCCTACGAGTTGCATGATAAAGAAGACAGTCATAAGTGCGGCGACGATAGTCATGCCCCGCGCCCACC
GGAAGGAGCTGACTGGGTTGAAGGCTCTCAAGGGCATCGGTCGAGATCCCGGTGCCTAATGAGTGAGCTA
ACTTACATTAATTGCGTTGCGCTCACTGCCCGCTTTCCAGTCGGGAAACCTGTCGTGCCAGCTGCATTAA
TGAATCGGCCAACGCGCGGGGAGAGGCGGTTTGCGTATTGGGCGCCAGGGTGGTTTTTCTTTTCACCAGT
GAGACGGGCAACAGCTGATTGCCCTTCACCGCCTGGCCCTGAGAGAGTTGCAGCAAGCGGTCCACGCTGG
TTTGCCCCAGCAGGCGAAAATCCTGTTTGATGGTGGTTAACGGCGGGATATAACATGAGCTGTCTTCGGT
ATCGTCGTATCCCACTACCGAGATATCCGCACCAACGCGCAGCCCGGACTCGGTAATGGCGCGCATTGCG
CCCAGCGCCATCTGATCGTTGGCAACCAGCATCGCAGTGGGAACGATGCCCTCATTCAGCATTTGCATGG
TTTGTTGAAAACCGGACATGGCACTCCAGTCGCCTTCCCGTTCCGCTATCGGCTGAATTTGATTGCGAGT
GAGATATTTATGCCAGCCAGCCAGACGCAGACGCGCCGAGACAGAACTTAATGGGCCCGCTAACAGCGCG
ATTTGCTGGTGACCCAATGCGACCAGATGCTCCACGCCCAGTCGCGTACCGTCTTCATGGGAGAAAATAA
TACTGTTGATGGGTGTCTGGTCAGAGACATCAAGAAATAACGCCGGAACATTAGTGCAGGCAGCTTCCAC
AGCAATGGCATCCTGGTCATCCAGCGGATAGTTAATGATCAGCCCACTGACGCGTTGCGCGAGAAGATTG
TGCACCGCCGCTTTACAGGCTTCGACGCCGCTTCGTTCTACCATCGACACCACCACGCTGGCACCCAGTT
GATCGGCGCGAGATTTAATCGCCGCGACAATTTGCGACGGCGCGTGCAGGGCCAGACTGGAGGTGGCAAC
GCCAATCAGCAACGACTGTTTGCCCGCCAGTTGTTGTGCCACGCGGTTGGGAATGTAATTCAGCTCCGCC
ATCGCCGCTTCCACTTTTTCCCGCGTTTTCGCAGAAACGTGGCTGGCCTGGTTCACCACGCGGGAAACGG
TCTGATAAGAGACACCGGCATACTCTGCGACATCGTATAACGTTACTGGTTTCACATTCACCACCCTGAA
TTGACTCTCTTCCGGGCGCTATCATGCCATACCGCGAAAGGTTTTGCGCCATTCGATGGTGTCCGGGATC
TCGACGCTCTCCCTTATGCGACTCCTGCATTAGGAAGCAGCCCAGTAGTAGGTTGAGGCCGTTGAGCACC
GCCGCCGCAAGGAATGGTGCATGCAAGGAGATGGCGCCCAACAGTCCCCCGGCCACGGGGCCTGCCACCA
TACCCACGCCGAAACAAGCGCTCATGAGCCCGAAGTGGCGAGCCCGATCTTCCCCATCGGTGATGTCGGC
GATATAGGCGCCAGCAACCGCACCTGTGGCGCCGGTGATGCCGGCCACGATGCGTCCGGCGTAGAGGATC
GAGATCTCGATCCCGCGAAATTAATACGACTCACTATAGGGGAATTGTGAGCGGATAACAATTCCCCTCT
AGAAATAATTTTGTTTAACTTTAAGAAGGAGATATACATATGAGCGATAAAATTATTCACCTGACTGACG
ACAGTTTTGACACGGATGTACTCAAAGCGGACGGGGCGATCCTCGTCGATTTCTGGGCAGAGTGGTGCGG
TCCGTGCAAAATGATCGCCCCGATTCTGGATGAAATCGCTGACGAATATCAGGGCAAACTGACCGTTGCA
AAACTGAACATCGATCAAAACCCTGGCACTGCGCCGAAATATGGCATCCGTGGTATCCCGACTCTGCTGC
TGTTCAAAAACGGTGAAGTGGCGGCAACCAAAGTGGGTGCACTGTCTAAAGGTCAGTTGAAAGAGTTCCT
CGACGCTAACCTGGCCGGTTCTGGTTCTGGCCATATGCACCATCATCACCACCACCACCATCATCATTCT
TCTGGTCTGGAAGTTCTGTTCCAGGGGCCCATGGACTAATGAGGTACCGGATCCGAATTCGAGCTCCGTC
GACAAGCTTGATATCGAATTCCTGCAGCCCAAACTGCAGTTGACAACATAAAAACTTTGTGTTATACTTG
TAACGTAAGGAGGTAATGATTCAGTTTAAGGTTTACACCTATAAAAGAGAGAGCCGTTATCGTCTGTTTG
TGGATGTACAGAGTGATATTATTGACACGCCCGGGCGACGGATGGTGATCCCCCTGGCCAGTGCACGTCT
GCTGTCAGATAAAGTCTCCCGTGAACTTTACCCGGTGGTGCATATCGGGGATGAAAGCTGGCGCATGATG
ACCACCGATATGGCCAGTGTGCCGGTCTCCGTTATCGGGGAAGAAGTGGCTGATCTCAGCCACCGCGAAA
ATGACATCAAAAACGCCATTAACCTGATGTTCTGGGGAATATAAGCTTGCGGCCGCACTCGAGCACCACC
ACCACCACCACTGAGATCCGGCTGCTAACAAAGCCCGAAAGGAAGCTGAGTTGGCTGCTGCCACCGCTGA
GCAATAACTAGCATAACCCCTTGGGGCCTCTAAACGGGTCTTGAGGGGTTTTTTGCTGAAAGGAGGAACT
ATATCCGGAT
