>Addgene plasmid #43982 | pCoofy38 | addgene partial sequence | sequence record 62746 | pBRrevBam 5'-GGTGATGTCGGCGATATAGG-3'
GCCGGCCACGATGCGTCCGGCGTAGAGGATCGAGATCTCGATCCCGCGAAATTAATACGACTCACTATAG
GGGAATTGTGAGCGGATAACAATTCCCCTCTAGAAATAATTTTGTTTAACTTTAAGAAGGAGATATACAT
ATGAGCGATAAAATTATTCACCTGACTGACGACAGTTTTGACACGGATGTACTCAAAGCGGACGGGGCGA
TCCTCGTCGATTTCTGGGCAGAGTGGTGCGGTCCGTGCAAAATGATCGCCCCGATTCTGGATGAAATCGC
TGACGAATATCAGGGCAAACTGACCGTTGCAAAACTGAACATCGATCAAAACCCTGGCACTGCGCCGAAA
TATGGCATCCGTGGTATCCCGACTCTGCTGCTGTTCAAAAACGGTGAAGTGGCGGCAACCAAAGTGGGTG
CACTGTCTAAAGGTCAGTTGAAAGAGTTCCTCGACGCTAACCTGGCCGGTTCTGGTTCTGGCCATATGCA
CCATCATCACCACCACCACCATCATCATTCTTCTGGTCTGGAAGTTCTGTTCCAGGGGCCCATGGACTAA
TGAGGTACCGGATCCGAATTCGAGCTCCGTCGACAAGCTTGATATCGAATTCCTGCAGCCCAAACTGCAG
TTGACAACATAAAAACTTTGTGTTATACTTGTAACGTAAGGAGGTAATGATTCAGTTTAAGGTTTACACC
TATAAAAGAGAGAGCCGTTATCGTCTGTTTGTGGATGTACAGAGTGATATTATTGACACGCCCGGGCGAC
GGATGGTGATCCCCCTGGCCAGTGCACGTCTGCTGTCAGATAAAGTCTCCCGTGAACTTTACCCGGTGGT
GCATATCGGGGATGAAAGCTGGCGCATGATGACCACCGATATGGCCAGTGTGCCGGTCTCCGTTATCGGG
GAAGAAGTGGCTGATCTC
